Addgene plasmid #236503: hCGN(1-406)
Purpose: For expression of the head domain of hCGN in bacteria
Depositing lab: Sandra Citi. Depositing organization: University of Geneva. Publication: Evidence for a functional interaction between cingulin and ZO-1 in cultured cells. D'Atri F, Nadalutti F, Citi S. J Biol Chem. 2002 Aug 2;277(31):27757-64. doi: 10.1074/jbc.M203717200. Epub 2002 May 21. PubMed 12023291.
Backbone
  Vector backbone: pGEX4T1
  Vector type: Bacterial Expression
Growth in bacteria
  Bacterial resistance: Ampicillin, 100 μg/mL
  Growth temperature: 37°C
  Growth strain: DH5alpha
  Copy number: High Copy
Gene/Insert
  Gene/Insert name: CGN
  Species: H. sapiens (human)
  Insert size (bp): 1200
  Mutation: WT
  Entrez Gene: CGN
  Tag / fusion protein: GST (N terminal on insert)
  Cloning method: Restriction Enzyme; 5′ cloning site EcoR1 (unknown if destroyed); 3′ cloning site Sal1 (unknown if destroyed)
Terms and licenses: Academic/Nonprofit Terms; Industry Terms: Not Available to Industry
Depositor comments: S562 (Plasmid collection number)
How to cite: hCGN(1-406) was a gift from Sandra Citi (Addgene plasmid # 236503 ; http://n2t.net/addgene:236503 ; RRID:Addgene_236503)
