[The description below was written by a language model from this plasmid's Addgene catalogue record and pLannotate feature annotations shown in this document.]
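Description:
hCGN(1-406) is a bacterial expression plasmid built on the pGEX4T1 backbone for producing the N-terminal head domain of human cingulin (CGN), a protein associated with the formation and regulation of the tight junction paracellular barrier. The insert, about 1,200 bp of wild-type sequence corresponding by name to residues 1–406, was cloned between EcoRI and SalI sites and sits downstream of the Schistosoma japonicum glutathione S-transferase coding sequence, so the product is an N-terminally GST-tagged fusion. The sequenced record is 6,183 nt, and its annotation places the GST coding sequence and the CGN fragment in the same orientation, separated by a short linker region that is not itself annotated.

Transcription of the fusion is driven by the tac promoter, a strong trp/lac UV5 hybrid, followed by a lac operator. The plasmid carries its own lacI gene with its native promoter, so the lac repressor keeps expression off until it is relieved with IPTG. Propagation in E. coli relies on a ColE1/pMB1-type origin, recorded as high copy, and selection uses the β-lactamase gene conferring ampicillin resistance. The remaining annotations (lac promoter, second operator, CAP site, lacZα, and fragments of rop, bom and yciV) appear to be backbone remnants rather than functional parts of the expression cassette.

The GST moiety allows affinity capture of the fusion on glutathione resin, making the construct suited to purifying the cingulin head domain and to pull-down style binding assays. This fits the associated publication on the functional interaction between cingulin and ZO-1.
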