Features (pLannotate 1.2.2; 17 found; start..end, strand, type, name):
    181..209     +  promoter       tac promoter: strong E. coli promoter; hybrid between the trp and lac UV5 promoters
    217..233     +  protein_bind   lac operator: The lac repressor binds to the lac operator to inhibit transcription in E. coli. This inhibition can be relieved by adding lactose or isopropyl-β-D-thiogalactopyranoside (IPTG). lac repressor encoded by lacI
    256..909     +  CDS            GST26_SCHJA: Experimental evidence at protein level: Swiss-Prot protein existence level 1. GST isoenzymes appear to play a central role in the parasite detoxification system. Other functions are also suspected including a role in increasing the solubility of haematin in the parasite gut. From Schistosoma japonicum (Blood fluke).
    961..2160    +  CDS            CGN (fragment): CING_HUMAN - Also known as KIAA1319. Experimental evidence at protein level: Swiss-Prot protein existence level 1. Probably plays a role in the formation and regulation of the tight junction (TJ) paracellular permeability barrier. From Homo sapiens (Human).
   2198..2237    +  CDS            rop (fragment): Rop protein, which maintains plasmids at low copy number; rop
   2339..2379    +  misc_feature   bom (fragment): basis of mobility region from pBR322
   2484..2588    +  promoter       AmpR promoter: bla
   2589..3449    +  CDS            AmpR: β-lactamase; bla; confers resistance to ampicillin, carbenicillin, and related antibiotics
   3620..4208    +  rep_origin     ori: high-copy-number ColE1/pMB1/pBR322/pUC origin of replication
   4394..4445    -  misc_feature   bom (fragment): basis of mobility region from pBR322
   4452..4529    +  promoter       lacI promoter: lacI
   4530..5612    +  CDS            lacI: lac repressor; lacI; The lac repressor binds to the lac operator to inhibit transcription in E. coli. This inhibition can be relieved by adding lactose or isopropyl-β-D-thiogalactopyranoside (IPTG).
   5625..5646    +  protein_bind   CAP binding site: CAP binding activates transcription in the presence of cAMP. E. coli catabolite activator protein
   5661..5691    +  promoter       lac promoter: promoter for the E. coli lac operon
   5699..5715    +  protein_bind   lac operator: The lac repressor binds to the lac operator to inhibit transcription in E. coli. This inhibition can be relieved by adding lactose or isopropyl-β-D-thiogalactopyranoside (IPTG). lac repressor encoded by lacI
   5735..5908    +  CDS            lacZα: LacZα fragment of β-galactosidase; lacZ fragment
   6172..105     -  CDS            yciV (fragment) (across the origin): RNAAM_ECOLI - Also known as trpH From Escherichia coli (strain K12).
>Addgene plasmid #236503 | hCGN(1-406) | addgene full sequence | sequence record 469651 | Addgene NGS Result
CTTATCGACTGCACGGTGCACCAATGCTTCTGGCGTCAGGCAGCCATCGGAAGCTGTGGTATGGCTGTGC
AGGTCGTAAATCACTGCATAATTCGTGTCGCTCAAGGCGCACTCCCGTTCTGGATAATGTTTTTTGCGCC
GACATCATAACGGTTCTGGCAAATATTCTGAAATGAGCTGTTGACAATTAATCATCGGCTCGTATAATGT
GTGGAATTGTGAGCGGATAACAATTTCACACAGGAAACAGTATTCATGTCCCCTATACTAGGTTATTGGA
AAATTAAGGGCCTTGTGCAACCCACTCGACTTCTTTTGGAATATCTTGAAGAAAAATATGAAGAGCATTT
GTATGAGCGCGATGAAGGTGATAAATGGCGAAACAAAAAGTTTGAATTGGGTTTGGAGTTTCCCAATCTT
CCTTATTATATTGATGGTGATGTTAAATTAACACAGTCTATGGCCATCATACGTTATATAGCTGACAAGC
ACAACATGTTGGGTGGTTGTCCAAAAGAGCGTGCAGAGATTTCAATGCTTGAAGGAGCGGTTTTGGATAT
TAGATACGGTGTTTCGAGAATTGCATATAGTAAAGACTTTGAAACTCTCAAAGTTGATTTTCTTAGCAAG
CTACCTGAAATGCTGAAAATGTTCGAAGATCGTTTATGTCATAAAACATATTTAAATGGTGATCATGTAA
CCCATCCTGACTTCATGTTGTATGACGCTCTTGATGTTGTTTTATACATGGACCCAATGTGCCTGGATGC
GTTCCCAAAATTAGTTTGTTTTAAAAAACGTATTGAAGCTATCCCACAAATTGATAAGTACTTGAAATCC
AGCAAGTATATAGCATGGCCTTTGCAGGGCTGGCAAGCCACGTTTGGTGGTGGCGACCATCCTCCAAAAT
CGGATCTGGTTCCGCGTGGATCCCCGGAATTCATGGAGCAGGCACCCAACATGGCTGAGCCCCGGGGCCC
CGTAGACCATGGAGTCCAGATTCGCTTCATCACAGAGCCAGTGAGTGGTGCAGAGATGGGCACTCTACGT
CGAGGTGGACGACGCCCAGCTAAGGATGCAAGAGCCAGTACCTACGGGGTTGCTGTGCGTGTGCAGGGAA
TCGCTGGGCAGCCCTTTGTGGTGCTCAACAGTGGGGAGAAAGGCGGTGACTCCTTTGGGGTCCAAATCAA
GGGGGCCAATGACCAAGGGGCCTCAGGAGCTCTGAGCTCAGATTTGGAACTCCCTGAGAACCCCTACTCT
CAGGTCAAGGGATTTCCTGCCCCCTCGCAGAGCAGCACATCTGATGAGGAGCCTGGGGCCTACTGGAATG
GAAAGCTACTCCGTTCCCACTCCCAGGCCTCACTGGCAGGCCCTGGCCCAGTGGATCCTAGTAACAGAAG
CAACAGCATGCTGGAGCTAGCCCCGAAAGTGGCTTCCCCAGGTAGCACCATTGACACTGCTCCCCTGTCT
TCAGTGGACTCACTCATCAACAAGTTTGACAGTCAACTTGGAGGCCAGGCCCGGGGTCGGACTGGCCGCC
GAACACGGATGCTACCCCCTGAACAGCGCAAACGGAGCAAGAGCCTGGACAGCCGCCTCCCACGGGACAC
CTTTGAGGAACGGGAGCGCCAGTCCACCAACCACTGGACCTCTAGCACAAAATATGACAACCATGTGGGC
ACTTCGAAGCAGCCAGCCCAGAGCCAGAACCTGAGTCCTCTCAGTGGCTTTAGCCGTTCTCGTCAGACTC
AGGACTGGGTCCTTCAGAGTTTTGAGGAGCCGCGGAGGAGTGCACAGGACCCCACCATGCTGCAGTTCAA
ATCAACTCCAGACCTCCTTCGAGACCAGCAGGAGGCAGCCCCACCAGGCAGTGTGGACCATATGAAGGCC
ACCATCTATGGCATCCTGAGGGAGGGAAGCTCAGAAAGTGAAACCTCTGTGAGGAGGAAGGTTAGTTTGG
TGCTGGAGAAGATGCAGCCTCTAGTGATGGTTTCTTCTGGTTCTACTAAGGCCGTGGCAGGGCAGGGTGA
GCTTACCCGAAAAGTGGAGGAGCTACAGCGAAAGCTGGATGAAGAGGTGAAGAAGCGGCAGAAGCTAGAG
CCATCCCAAGTTGGGCTGGAGCGGCAGCTGGAGGAGAAAACAGAAGAGTGCAGCCGACTGGTCGACTCGA
GCGGCCGCATCGTGACTGACTGACGATCTGCCTCGCGCGTTTCGGTGATGACGGTGAAAACCTCTGACAC
ATGCAGCTCCCGGAGACGGTCACAGCTTGTCTGTAAGCGGATGCCGGGAGCAGACAAGCCCGTCAGGGCG
CGTCAGCGGGTGTTGGCGGGTGTCGGGGCGCAGCCATGACCCAGTCACGTAGCGATAGCGGAGTGTATAA
TTCTTGAAGACGAAAGGGCCTCGTGATACGCCTATTTTTATAGGTTAATGTCATGATAATAATGGTTTCT
TAGACGTCAGGTGGCACTTTTCGGGGAAATGTGCGCGGAACCCCTATTTGTTTATTTTTCTAAATACATT
CAAATATGTATCCGCTCATGAGACAATAACCCTGATAAATGCTTCAATAATATTGAAAAAGGAAGAGTAT
GAGTATTCAACATTTCCGTGTCGCCCTTATTCCCTTTTTTGCGGCATTTTGCCTTCCTGTTTTTGCTCAC
CCAGAAACGCTGGTGAAAGTAAAAGATGCTGAAGATCAGTTGGGTGCACGAGTGGGTTACATCGAACTGG
ATCTCAACAGCGGTAAGATCCTTGAGAGTTTTCGCCCCGAAGAACGTTTTCCAATGATGAGCACTTTTAA
AGTTCTGCTATGTGGCGCGGTATTATCCCGTGTTGACGCCGGGCAAGAGCAACTCGGTCGCCGCATACAC
TATTCTCAGAATGACTTGGTTGAGTACTCACCAGTCACAGAAAAGCATCTTACGGATGGCATGACAGTAA
GAGAATTATGCAGTGCTGCCATAACCATGAGTGATAACACTGCGGCCAACTTACTTCTGACAACGATCGG
AGGACCGAAGGAGCTAACCGCTTTTTTGCACAACATGGGGGATCATGTAACTCGCCTTGATCGTTGGGAA
CCGGAGCTGAATGAAGCCATACCAAACGACGAGCGTGACACCACGATGCCTGCAGCAATGGCAACAACGT
TGCGCAAACTATTAACTGGCGAACTACTTACTCTAGCTTCCCGGCAACAATTAATAGACTGGATGGAGGC
GGATAAAGTTGCAGGACCACTTCTGCGCTCGGCCCTTCCGGCTGGCTGGTTTATTGCTGATAAATCTGGA
GCCGGTGAGCGTGGGTCTCGCGGTATCATTGCAGCACTGGGGCCAGATGGTAAGCCCTCCCGTATCGTAG
TTATCTACACGACGGGGAGTCAGGCAACTATGGATGAACGAAATAGACAGATCGCTGAGATAGGTGCCTC
ACTGATTAAGCATTGGTAACTGTCAGACCAAGTTTACTCATATATACTTTAGATTGATTTAAAACTTCAT
TTTTAATTTAAAAGGATCTAGGTGAAGATCCTTTTTGATAATCTCATGACCAAAATCCCTTAACGTGAGT
TTTCGTTCCACTGAGCGTCAGACCCCGTAGAAAAGATCAAAGGATCTTCTTGAGATCCTTTTTTTCTGCG
CGTAATCTGCTGCTTGCAAACAAAAAAACCACCGCTACCAGCGGTGGTTTGTTTGCCGGATCAAGAGCTA
CCAACTCTTTTTCCGAAGGTAACTGGCTTCAGCAGAGCGCAGATACCAAATACTGTCCTTCTAGTGTAGC
CGTAGTTAGGCCACCACTTCAAGAACTCTGTAGCACCGCCTACATACCTCGCTCTGCTAATCCTGTTACC
AGTGGCTGCTGCCAGTGGCGATAAGTCGTGTCTTACCGGGTTGGACTCAAGACGATAGTTACCGGATAAG
GCGCAGCGGTCGGGCTGAACGGGGGGTTCGTGCACACAGCCCAGCTTGGAGCGAACGACCTACACCGAAC
TGAGATACCTACAGCGTGAGCTATGAGAAAGCGCCACGCTTCCCGAAGGGAGAAAGGCGGACAGGTATCC
GGTAAGCGGCAGGGTCGGAACAGGAGAGCGCACGAGGGAGCTTCCAGGGGGAAACGCCTGGTATCTTTAT
AGTCCTGTCGGGTTTCGCCACCTCTGACTTGAGCGTCGATTTTTGTGATGCTCGTCAGGGGGGCGGAGCC
TATGGAAAAACGCCAGCAACGCGGCCTTTTTACGGTTCCTGGCCTTTTGCTGGCCTTTTGCTCACATGTT
CTTTCCTGCGTTATCCCCTGATTCTGTGGATAACCGTATTACCGCCTTTGAGTGAGCTGATACCGCTCGC
CGCAGCCGAACGACCGAGCGCAGCGAGTCAGTGAGCGAGGAAGCGGAAGAGCGCCTGATGCGGTATTTTC
TCCTTACGCATCTGTGCGGTATTTCACACCGCATAAATTCCGACACCATCGAATGGCGCAAAACCTTTCG
CGGTATGGCATGATAGCGCCCGGAAGAGAGTCAATTCAGGGTGGTGAATGTGAAACCAGTAACGTTATAC
GATGTCGCAGAGTATGCCGGTGTCTCTTATCAGACCGTTTCCCGCGTGGTGAACCAGGCCAGCCACGTTT
CTGCGAAAACGCGGGAAAAAGTGGAAGCGGCGATGGCGGAGCTGAATTACATTCCCAACCGCGTGGCACA
ACAACTGGCGGGCAAACAGTCGTTGCTGATTGGCGTTGCCACCTCCAGTCTGGCCCTGCACGCGCCGTCG
CAAATTGTCGCGGCGATTAAATCTCGCGCCGATCAACTGGGTGCCAGCGTGGTGGTGTCGATGGTAGAAC
GAAGCGGCGTCGAAGCCTGTAAAGCGGCGGTGCACAATCTTCTCGCGCAACGCGTCAGTGGGCTGATCAT
TAACTATCCGCTGGATGACCAGGATGCCATTGCTGTGGAAGCTGCCTGCACTAATGTTCCGGCGTTATTT
CTTGATGTCTCTGACCAGACACCCATCAACAGTATTATTTTCTCCCATGAAGACGGTACGCGACTGGGCG
TGGAGCATCTGGTCGCATTGGGTCACCAGCAAATCGCGCTGTTAGCGGGCCCATTAAGTTCTGTCTCGGC
GCGTCTGCGTCTGGCTGGCTGGCATAAATATCTCACTCGCAATCAAATTCAGCCGATAGCGGAACGGGAA
GGCGACTGGAGTGCCATGTCCGGTTTTCAACAAACCATGCAAATGCTGAATGAGGGCATCGTTCCCACTG
CGATGCTGGTTGCCAACGATCAGATGGCGCTGGGCGCAATGCGCGCCATTACCGAGTCCGGGCTGCGCGT
TGGTGCGGATATCTCGGTAGTGGGATACGACGATACCGAAGACAGCTCATGTTATATCCCGCCGTTAACC
ACCATCAAACAGGATTTTCGCCTGCTGGGGCAAACCAGCGTGGACCGCTTGCTGCAACTCTCTCAGGGCC
AGGCGGTGAAGGGCAATCAGCTGTTGCCCGTCTCACTGGTGAAAAGAAAAACCACCCTGGCGCCCAATAC
GCAAACCGCCTCTCCCCGCGCGTTGGCCGATTCATTAATGCAGCTGGCACGACAGGTTTCCCGACTGGAA
AGCGGGCAGTGAGCGCAACGCAATTAATGTAAGTTAGCTCACTCATTAGGCACCCCAGGCTTTACACTTT
ATGCTTCCGGCTCGTATGTTGTGTGGAATTGTGAGCGGATAACAATTTCACACAGGAAACAGCTATGACC
ATGATTACGGATTCACTGGCCGTCGTTTTACAACGTCGTGACTGGGAAAACCCTGGCGTTACCCAACTTA
ATCGCCTTGCAGCACATCCCCCTTTCGCCAGCTGGCGTAATAGCGAAGAGGCCCGCACCGATCGCCCTTC
CCAACAGTTGCGCAGCCTGAATGGCGAATGGCGCTTTGCCTGGTTTCCGGCACCAGAAGCGGTGCCGGAA
AGCTGGCTGGAGTGCGATCTTCCTGAGGCCGATACTGTCGTCGTCCCCTCAAACTGGCAGATGCACGGTT
ACGATGCGCCCATCTACACCAACGTGACCTATCCCATTACGGTCAATCCGCCGTTTGTTCCCACGGAGAA
TCCGACGGGTTGTTACTCGCTCACATTTAATGTTGATGAAAGCTGGCTACAGGAAGGCCAGACGCGAATT
ATTTTTGATGGCGTTGGAATTAG
